>Addgene plasmid #52226 | pMZ285 | depositor full sequence | sequence record 80656 | pMZ285 sequence 6201 bps
TCGCGCGTTTCGGTGATGACGGTGAAAACCTCTGACACATGCAGCTCCCGGAGACGGTCACAGCTTGTCT
GTAAGCGGATGCCGGGAGCAGACAAGCCCGTCAGGGCGCGTCAGCGGGTGTTGGCGGGTGTCGGGGCTGG
CTTAACTATGCGGCATCAGAGCAGATTGTACTGAGAGTGCACCATAATCGATGGCCAACCTTCCAATTCA
TTAAATCGAGTCCTCCATCAGATGATTTACAAGGTTTTGCATAGAATCCCTAAGTAAGAGAAGTTGTTAG
TGATTTCTTCAAGTTTACTAAAATTTACATACAAATGGATGATCTCTTCTCCATTGTTTCCTTTCTTCTT
GCAAACGCGTTTTACAAAGAGATGACATGCTATTTTCTGATTATTTTTTTCTATAGTTTTCTATTTTGTA
CGTCCTTGGGAGTCCGAAATGTAAAATCGGGGTATGGTTAGTAGCGGCAGCGTTCATTATGGTATATAAA
AGATAAAAAGTAGGGGCAAGCGAGACAGAATGGGATACAAGGGCATCGTCTATAATTATAGCTAAAAATT
GTATTTTAATTTGTATTTTTTGTAATTTTATTTCTCATTGTTTTACTTAAAATGAATGCGAATTAGAGAA
AACTTCAACGAAATGTCAAAATAAGCTCAGCAAAATATACAATTTTAGGGAAAGCGATCAGCAACTTATT
CTCCGTTGTAGATTCTTTTTCTTCATAAATTCCAACAATGTAACTGCCAATTGATTTTTCTCTAGATGCT
AATAAATTGAAACTAATGAATATAATAACACAGGTTTTGATAAATTGTAAACTCTTACTCAAAAAAAGAA
TGTTAAAACTAATTTAACCTTTTTATAAAGGCTCATGGCGTTAAAGAGGATAGTAAAAATTCTACAATTT
TTTAATTTAATGTCACAATTGTCTTGCGAATATAATTCTATTAATTTTCGCTAACTGCTGTTTTAGTACT
ATTACTTTCAATATGCCTTATATGCAACTTTAATTCATGAAGAATGCAATATTTTTGCAATCTTTCTTGT
ACTGAGCGCTTTTTATCATTTAGTACTCATTATTTAATTTTTCAGTAAAGGGCAATAAATAAATTTGTAG
AAGATGCAATGTAATCTCCTCTATCCTTTTGCTCATATGTTTATGAGTATACCTAGTCTAGAAAGGCTTG
TATTTAAAATATTATTCAATAAAAATTCACAATTTTTACGACATGTGCTACCATTCACTTAACTTCCTGA
TTATAAAATTGGTTCGTTTATACTAATTACTTAAGTACCTTTAACTAAACAAAATGCCTATATATATATT
AATTTACAATGAGTGTCAGATAAGTCACTATGTCCGAGTGGTTAAGGAGTTAGACTCGCCATCGATGAGC
TTAGCTACAAATCCCACTGGCTATATGTATGCATTTGTGTTAAAAAAGTTTGTATAGATTATTTAATCTA
CTCAGCATTCTTTCTCTAAATAGGAATTTGTTACTTAATGGAGAAAAAAATGTTTCGATTTACCTAGTGT
ATTTGTTTGTATACTCACGTTTAATTTCAAACATCCATTCTATCTTGTGTAATTTTTGGCATGGTGAAAA
AGATAATCAGCCTTATAATCTTTACAAAAGTAAGAAATTCTGTAAATAAGCCTTAATGCCCTTGCTTTAA
ATTAAAATGGTTCTTTTTCATGATAATGTTTGCACTTTGTGAATATATTTTAGATAGTTCTGTGAGGTAT
AATTAAGATGTTTTAGAGACTTATACAATTTTGTCTTTATAAATTCTTAATTGATTTTACCATCCCAGTT
TAACTATGCTTCGTCGGCATCTCTGCACATGTCGTGTTTTCTTACCGTATTGTCCTACCAAGAACCTCTT
TTTTGCTTGGATCGAAATTAAAGGTTTAAAAGCAAAGTTATGGATGCTAGAGTATTTCAAAGCTATTCAG
CTAGAGCTGAGGGGATGAAAAATCCCATTGCCAAGGAATTGTTGGCTTTGATGGAAGAAAAGCAAAGCAA
CTTGTCAGTCGCGGTCGATTTGACGAAGAAATCCGAAATCTTAGAATTGGTAGATAAAATTGGACCCTAT
GTCTGTGTTATCAAGACACATATTGACGTTGTCGAGGATTTCGACCAGGATATGGTAGAAAAACTGGTGG
CCTTAGGTAAAAAGCATCGTTTTCTTATCTTTGAGGATCGCAAATTCGCAGACATTGGAAATACCGTCAA
GCTACAATATGCATCTGGTGTGTACAAAATTGCTTCTTGGGCTCATATCACAAATTGCCATACAGTGCCA
GGCGAGGGTATTATACAAGGCCTCAAAGAAGTTGGTTTACCTTTGGGACGTGGTCTCTTGCTTTTGGCTG
AAATGTCTTCCAAAGGCTCTTTGGCTACTGGTTCCTACACAGAGAAAACCTTAGAATGGTTTGAGAAGCA
TACCGATTTTTGCTTTGGCTTTATAGCTGGTCGTCGATTTCCTAACCTTCAAAGCGACTACATAACTATG
TCCCCTGGTATCGGCTTGGATGTTAAAGGAGACGGGCTGGGACAGCAATATCGTACTCCTGAAGAAGTGA
TTGTAAACTGCGGTAGCGATATCATCATTGTTGGTCGTGGAGTCTATGGAGCTGGTCGTAATCCTGTTGT
CGAAGCCAAGAGATATAGAGAAGCTGGTTGGAAGGCATATCAGCAAAGACTTTCTCAGCATTAAAAAAAG
ACTAATGTAAAATTTTTTTGGTTGGTTATTGAAAAAGTCGATGCCTTGTTTGCGTTTGTTTTCCTAGGCG
TTTTATGTCAGAAGGCATTTAGAATTAGTATACAAGTACTCTTTGGTAAAATTTTATGTAGCGACTAAAA
TATTAACTATTATAGATAAACACCTTGGGAATAAAAAGTAATTTGCTATAGTAATTTATTAAACATGCTC
CTACAACATTACCACAATCTTTTCTCTTGGATTGACATTGAATAAGAAAAGAGTGAATTTTTTTAGACTT
GTAATGATAACTATGTACAAAGCCAATGAAAGATGTATGTAGATGAATGTAAAATACCATGTAGACAAAC
AAGATAAAACTTGGTTATAAACATTGGTGTTGGAACAGAATAAATTAGATGTCAAAAAGTTTCGTCAATA
TCACAAGCTCATCGCGATGGTATGCGGTGTGAAATACCGCACAGATGCGTAAGGAGAAAATACCGCATCA
GGCGCCATTCGCCATTCAGGCTGCGCAACTGTTGGGAAGGGCGATCGGTGCGGGCCTCTTCGCTATTACG
CCAGCTGGCGAAAGGGGGATGTGCTGCAAGGCGATTAAGTTGGGTAACGCCAGGGTTTTCCCAGTCACGA
CGTTGTAAAACGACGGCCAGTGCCAAGCTTGCATGCCTGCAGGTCGACTCTAGAGGATCCCCACGGTACC
CCTGTTTCGTCCTCACGGACTCATCAGACCGGAAAGCACATCCGGTGACAGGGCACCACCGACTCGGTGC
CACTCACTTTTTTCAAGTTGATAACGGACTAGCCTTATTTTAACTTGCTATTTCTAGCTCTAAAACCGAA
GCATCTGAACAATAGATTCTTCGGTACAGGTTATGTTTTTTGGCAACAGCAACTATTCAAATCAACTGAA
AGTTTTTTAGAATTCAACAACTTCCAATACTCAAGTGTCCAAGCTAGCAAACTGTTTAATAATCGTGACC
CAACATTCCTTTCATGCGCACCCTCAGCGTCACATAAATCAACACTTTACAACACCTATTCAAAGCTTCT
ATATGCCTTCGTCATTTAAATGTCTAACATTTCAAAAAAGTGTTTGCTAATGGTAAATTCTTGAGTTTTC
TTGGAAGCACATATATAACGAGTGTGACTGTTCTACGCTCCTTGCTGACTAGTCATCAGTCTACGCATGC
CAACTACCACCAACATAAGCAAAAGGTACCCGGGGTACCGAGCTCGAATTCGTAATCATGTCATAGCTGT
TTCCTGTGTGAAATTGTTATCCGCTCACAATTCCACACAACATACGAGCCGGAAGCATAAAGTGTAAAGC
CTGGGGTGCCTAATGAGTGAGCTAACTCACATTAATTGCGTTGCGCTCACTGCCCGCTTTCCAGTCGGGA
AACCTGTCGTGCCAGCTGCATTAATGAATCGGCCAACGCGCGGGGAGAGGCGGTTTGCGTATTGGGCGCT
CTTCCGCTTCCTCGCTCACTGACTCGCTGCGCTCGGTCGTTCGGCTGCGGCGAGCGGTATCAGCTCACTC
AAAGGCGGTAATACGGTTATCCACAGAATCAGGGGATAACGCAGGAAAGAACATGTGAGCAAAAGGCCAG
CAAAAGGCCAGGAACCGTAAAAAGGCCGCGTTGCTGGCGTTTTTCCATAGGCTCCGCCCCCCTGACGAGC
ATCACAAAAATCGACGCTCAAGTCAGAGGTGGCGAAACCCGACAGGACTATAAAGATACCAGGCGTTTCC
CCCTGGAAGCTCCCTCGTGCGCTCTCCTGTTCCGACCCTGCCGCTTACCGGATACCTGTCCGCCTTTCTC
CCTTCGGGAAGCGTGGCGCTTTCTCATAGCTCACGCTGTAGGTATCTCAGTTCGGTGTAGGTCGTTCGCT
CCAAGCTGGGCTGTGTGCACGAACCCCCCGTTCAGCCCGACCGCTGCGCCTTATCCGGTAACTATCGTCT
TGAGTCCAACCCGGTAAGACACGACTTATCGCCACTGGCAGCAGCCACTGGTAACAGGATTAGCAGAGCG
AGGTATGTAGGCGGTGCTACAGAGTTCTTGAAGTGGTGGCCTAACTACGGCTACACTAGAAGAACAGTAT
TTGGTATCTGCGCTCTGCTGAAGCCAGTTACCTTCGGAAAAAGAGTTGGTAGCTCTTGATCCGGCAAACA
AACCACCGCTGGTAGCGGTGGTTTTTTTGTTTGCAAGCAGCAGATTACGCGCAGAAAAAAAGGATCTCAA
GAAGATCCTTTGATCTTTTCTACGGGGTCTGACGCTCAGTGGAACGAAAACTCACGTTAAGGGATTTTGG
TCATGAGATTATCAAAAAGGATCTTCACCTAGATCCTTTTAAATTAAAAATGAAGTTTTAAATCAATCTA
AAGTATATATGAGTAAACTTGGTCTGACAGTTACCAATGCTTAATCAGTGAGGCACCTATCTCAGCGATC
TGTCTATTTCGTTCATCCATAGTTGCCTGACTCCCCGTCGTGTAGATAACTACGATACGGGAGGGCTTAC
CATCTGGCCCCAGTGCTGCAATGATACCGCGAGACCCACGCTCACCGGCTCCAGATTTATCAGCAATAAA
CCAGCCAGCCGGAAGGGCCGAGCGCAGAAGTGGTCCTGCAACTTTATCCGCCTCCATCCAGTCTATTAAT
TGTTGCCGGGAAGCTAGAGTAAGTAGTTCGCCAGTTAATAGTTTGCGCAACGTTGTTGCCATTGCTACAG
GCATCGTGGTGTCACGCTCGTCGTTTGGTATGGCTTCATTCAGCTCCGGTTCCCAACGATCAAGGCGAGT
TACATGATCCCCCATGTTGTGCAAAAAAGCGGTTAGCTCCTTCGGTCCTCCGATCGTTGTCAGAAGTAAG
TTGGCCGCAGTGTTATCACTCATGGTTATGGCAGCACTGCATAATTCTCTTACTGTCATGCCATCCGTAA
GATGCTTTTCTGTGACTGGTGAGTACTCAACCAAGTCATTCTGAGAATAGTGTATGCGGCGACCGAGTTG
CTCTTGCCCGGCGTCAATACGGGATAATACCGCGCCACATAGCAGAACTTTAAAAGTGCTCATCATTGGA
AAACGTTCTTCGGGGCGAAAACTCTCAAGGATCTTACCGCTGTTGAGATCCAGTTCGATGTAACCCACTC
GTGCACCCAACTGATCTTCAGCATCTTTTACTTTCACCAGCGTTTCTGGGTGAGCAAAAACAGGAAGGCA
AAATGCCGCAAAAAAGGGAATAAGGGCGACACGGAAATGTTGAATACTCATACTCTTCCTTTTTCAATAT
TATTGAAGCATTTATCAGGGTTATTGTCTCATGAGCGGATACATATTTGAATGTATTTAGAAAAATAAAC
AAATAGGGGTTCCGCGCACATTTCCCCGAAAAGTGCCACCTGACGTCTAAGAAACCATTATTATCATGAC
ATTAACCTATAAAAATAGGCGTATCACGAGGCCCTTTCGTC
Features (pLannotate 1.2.2; 19 found; start..end, strand, type, name):
    137..186     +  misc_feature   bom (fragment): basis of mobility region from pBR322
    194..259     -  CDS            hus5 (fragment): UBC9_SCHPO - Also known as ubc9. Experimental evidence at protein level: Swiss-Prot protein existence level 1. Catalyzes the covalent attachment of ubiquitin-like protein SUMO/Smt3 to other proteins. Required for efficient recovery from DNA damage or S-phase arrest and normal mitosis. This may be as part of a checkpoint independent recovery process. From Schizosaccharomyces pombe (strain 972 / ATCC 24843) (Fission yeast).
    313..378     -  CDS            hus5 (fragment): UBC9_SCHPO - Also known as ubc9. Experimental evidence at protein level: Swiss-Prot protein existence level 1. Catalyzes the covalent attachment of ubiquitin-like protein SUMO/Smt3 to other proteins. Required for efficient recovery from DNA damage or S-phase arrest and normal mitosis. This may be as part of a checkpoint independent recovery process. From Schizosaccharomyces pombe (strain 972 / ATCC 24843) (Fission yeast).
    539..1320    +  rep_origin     ars1: Schizosaccharomyces pombe autonomously replicating sequence ars1
   1930..2724    +  CDS            S. pombe ura4: orotidine 5'-phosphate decarboxylase, required for uracil biosynthesis; Schizosaccharomyces pombe ura4
   3171..3222    +  misc_feature   bom (fragment): basis of mobility region from pBR322
   3228..3382    -  CDS            lacZα (fragment): LacZα fragment of β-galactosidase; lacZ fragment
   3385..3422    -  misc_feature   MCS (fragment): pUC18/19 multiple cloning site
   3431..3482    -  misc_RNA       sTRSV HHRz: hammerhead ribozyme from the tobacco ringspot virus satellite RNA (Khvorova et al., 2003)
   3587..3943    -  promoter       rrk1 promoter/leader: promoter and leader RNA for the Schizosaccharomyces pombe rrk1 gene encoding the K-RNA component of RNase P (Jacobs et al., 2014)
   3953..3971    -  misc_feature   MCS (fragment): pUC18/19 multiple cloning site
   4004..4020    -  protein_bind   lac operator: The lac repressor binds to the lac operator to inhibit transcription in E. coli. This inhibition can be relieved by adding lactose or isopropyl-β-D-thiogalactopyranoside (IPTG). lac repressor encoded by lacI
   4028..4058    -  promoter       lac promoter: promoter for the E. coli lac operon
   4073..4094    -  protein_bind   CAP binding site: CAP binding activates transcription in the presence of cAMP. E. coli catabolite activator protein
   4107..4199    -  CDS            lacI (fragment): lac repressor; lacI; The lac repressor binds to the lac operator to inhibit transcription in E. coli. This inhibition can be relieved by adding lactose or isopropyl-β-D-thiogalactopyranoside (IPTG).
   4382..4970    -  rep_origin     ori: high-copy-number ColE1/pMB1/pBR322/pUC origin of replication
   5141..6001    -  CDS            AmpR: β-lactamase; bla; confers resistance to ampicillin, carbenicillin, and related antibiotics
   6002..6106    -  promoter       AmpR promoter: bla
   6201..35      +  CDS            rop (fragment) (across the origin): Rop protein, which maintains plasmids at low copy number; rop
