[The description below was written by a language model from this plasmid's Addgene catalogue record and pLannotate feature annotations shown in this document.]
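Description:
pMZ285 is a fission yeast CRISPR plasmid that expresses a single guide RNA precursor directed against the ade6-M210 allele of Schizosaccharomyces pombe. It is derived from the backbone pMZ283, into which a short targeting sequence (about 20 bp, judging from the difference between backbone and total size) was cloned at CspCI sites that were destroyed in the process, giving a 6,201 bp shuttle vector. In E. coli it is maintained at high copy through a ColE1/pUC-type origin and selected with ampicillin via the β-lactamase gene. In S. pombe it replicates episomally from the ars1 autonomously replicating sequence and is selected by ura4, which complements uracil auxotrophy. Remnants of a pUC-style lacZα/MCS region, lac promoter and operator, and small fragments annotated as bom, rop, lacI and hus5 appear to be backbone carry-over rather than functional payload.

The expression cassette sits within the former polylinker and is driven by the rrk1 promoter and leader, taken from the S. pombe gene encoding the K-RNA component of RNase P. Downstream lies a hammerhead ribozyme from the tobacco ringspot virus satellite RNA. The interval between these two annotated elements is where the targeting and sgRNA scaffold sequences would be expected, although the feature table does not annotate them. The transcript is made as a precursor: the rrk1 leader would be removed from the 5′ side and ribozyme self-cleavage would define the 3′ end, releasing a mature guide. No Cas9 coding sequence is annotated, so the nuclease must be supplied separately. The plasmid serves for Cas9-directed editing of the ade6 locus in fission yeast.
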