Addgene plasmid #52226: pMZ285
Purpose: Expression of sgRNA precursor targeted against ade6M210
Depositing lab: Mikel Zaratiegui. Depositing organization: Rutgers, The State University of New Jersey. Publication: Implementation of the CRISPR-Cas9 system in fission yeast. Jacobs JZ, Ciccaglione KM, Tournier V, Zaratiegui M. Nat Commun. 2014 Oct 29;5:5344. doi: 10.1038/ncomms6344. PubMed 25352017.
Backbone
  Vector backbone: pMZ283
  Backbone size w/o insert (bp): 6181
  Total vector size (bp): 6201
  Vector type: Yeast Expression, CRISPR
  Selectable markers: ura4
Growth in bacteria
  Bacterial resistance: Ampicillin, 100 μg/mL
  Growth temperature: 37°C
  Growth strain: Top10
  Copy number: High Copy
Gene/Insert
  Gene/Insert name: rrk1-sgRNA
  Species: S. pombe (fission yeast)
  Promoter: rrk1
  Cloning method: Restriction Enzyme; 5′ cloning site CspCI (destroyed during cloning); 3′ cloning site CspCI (destroyed during cloning)
  Sequencing primers: 5′ CAG GAA ACA GCT ATG AC; 3′ TGT AAA ACG ACG GCC AGT
Terms and licenses: Academic/Nonprofit Terms; Industry Terms: Not Available to Industry
How to cite: pMZ285 was a gift from Mikel Zaratiegui (Addgene plasmid # 52226 ; http://n2t.net/addgene:52226 ; RRID:Addgene_52226)
