>Addgene plasmid #52226 | pMZ285 | addgene partial sequence | sequence record 82351 | M13pUC-Fwd 5'-CCCAGTCACGACGTTGTAAAACG-3'
GTCGACTCTAGAGGATCCCCACGGTACCCCTGTTTCGTCCTCACGGACTCATCAGACCGGAAAGCACATC
CGGTGACAGGGCACCACCGACTCGGTGCCACTCACTTTTTTCAAGTTGATAACGGACTAGCCTTATTTTA
ACTTGCTATTTCTAGCTCTAAAACCGAAGCATCTGAACAATAGATTCTTCGGTACAGGTTATGTTTTTTG
GCAACAGCAACTATTCAAATCAACTGAAAGTTTTTTAGAATTCAACAACTTCCAATACTCAAGTGTCCAA
GCTAGCAAACTGTTTAATAATCGTGACCCAACATTCCTTTCATGCGCACCCTCAGCGTCACATAAATCAA
CACTTTACAACACCTATTCAAAGCTTCTATATGCCTTCGTCATTTAAATGTCTAACATTTCAAAAAAGTG
TTTGCTAATGGTAAATTCTTGAGTTTTCTTGGAAGCACATATATAACGAGTGTGACTGTTCTACGCTCCT
TGCTGACTAGTCATCAGTCTACGCATGCCAACTACCACCAACATAAGCAAAAGGTACCCGGGGTACCGAG
CTCGAATTCGTAATCATGTCATAGCTGTTTCCTGTGTGAAATTGTTATCCGCTCACAATTCCACACAACA
TACGAGCCGGAAGCATAAAGTGTAAAGCCTGGGGTGCCTAATGAGTGAGCTAACTCACATTAATTGCGTT
GCGCTCACTGCCCGCTTTCCAGTCGGGAAACCTGTCGTGCCAGCTGCATTAATGAATCGGCCAACGCGCG
GGGAGAGGCGGTTTGCGTATTGGGCGCTCTTCCGCTTCCTCGCTCACTGACTCGCTGCGCTCGGTCGTTC
GGCTGCGGCGAGCGGTATCAGCTCACTCAAAG
